>Addgene plasmid #71012 | pFOSGE_COF4H01 | depositor partial sequence | sequence record 126954 | insert
ATGTCTGCCGGGGTACAAGCGCGCCTGCAACTGAGCCGCATGCCGCTGGACACGTGGTCGAAGCGGGAGC
AGCTCATCCTGGCGTCGGCGGTCTCCTGCAGCGGCGACCAGAACTGGATCACGGTGAGCCGCACGCTGAA
GACGATCTGCGGCAATGGCAGCAGTAACCGACCGGCGGACTGGTTCTCGCAGAAGAACTGTGCCATGCAG
TACGGCAATCTGCTGGAGAGCGTGGAGGCCACCAAGCGCAAGAAGCGCAGCAGCGAAAGCAGTGCCGGCG
TCTCCTCGCCGGCCACCGTGGAGACGCCCACAGAATTGCTGCTCCGTCGGCTCACGGAGGAGCGTCAGGC
GGAGATCAAGGCGCAGATGCGTCAGGATCAGGAGACTTACCGACGCATCCAGCGGGAGATTGAGTCGCTG
CAATCGGACGCGGTGACCGAGCAGGAGCTGCAGGACATGTGGCTGGAGATCGAGAAGGAGCAGGAGGCGC
GCCGCATCGAGGAGATGAAGCTGGAGAATCGCATGCGGGAGCGCGAGCAGCGCAAGAAGGACCTGGCCAG
CAACTGGCGAAACAGCAGTCTAGCCGTCAAGCGTTCCAACCAAGCTGCCGACACGACTTCCGTCGATATG
GACGTGGAGGACATAAACACCAGTGGCAATGGCAAACAGCAGACGGGTCCTTCGCCTCTACTCACATCTC
TCCTGAAATCGCCCACAGGCAATGCACCTGCAACGCCCACCCCAGGAGGAGCTGCACCAGCAGCCGGAGG
AACTGGCAGCGTGGCCAGGGCTACGGCGCCAACCATCACCTCGCTGCTGACCAGCGGTCCAAGCTCAGCT
GTTGCCAATCAGCCAGTCATCACCATGAAGAGCCCCACAGATGCGGCGTTTATGTCCCGACCTATTACCG
GACCTCCGGCCAGTGAGGCTTCTACTACGCCCACACTCGAACGGAGTCCCTCGCAGGCGGCACCCACACT
CTCCATGCTGCTAGAGAAGAACATGGCTGCGGCGAAGGCCAACGAAAGCGGAAGCTTGGTAAAGCCAGAG
GGGTCAGGAAACCAGGAGCAGGGTGTAGACGAAGCCACTTCTTCTGCAGCTGGCACAGCAGACTCCGACG
AGGCGGATCCCAACGAAGCGCAGCTGCTGGAAGTCTTCAAAAACATTGATCAAATAATAGATGACATCGA
CATTGATATGGCCAGTGTCATTGACGATGAGATTCTGAAAAATGTGGATGACGTCGTAGCCTCGCCATCA
AACGATAAAGCCGAAGTTATTGACTTTGAGGACAAGCTGGACGCTTTGAAGCGGGAGCAAAGTAAAAGTT
CCCCAGCCAGTGATAAACCAAAATCTGTGGAGCTAGTAATTGGATCCAGCGATGACTCCAACGACAATAT
ACCCCTGGCTGCCGTGGCCTCCCAGGAGAGTAAGGATCGTGGTCAGTCCGGTGGTGAATCTACTAGGGGC
ACCGAGGACGCAGAGTCCGAGCCGTTGACCAGCGAGGTGGCGGTGGAGGAGATTGGTGAGACCATTACCA
TTATCAGCACTTCAAGTGAGGATACTGCAGGATCGCCACCCACGAAAATGGAGGAAGATGGGGCCACTGA
TTCCCTTCCGAAGAAGGAGGATGCCGCGGAAGACAAATCCGAACAGGAAAGTAGCTCCCAAGGACAAAAT
AAGGCAGGAGGAAGCACGGACGAGCCGGAACTAATAGATCACCAAGCCACTAGGGAAGCACAAAGCAAGT
CAGGCAAGGACACAGCGGGAAAGCCAGTAACAATGCAAGAAAAGACGACCACTCAGTCCGCTCCGGTTCC
TGTGGATCTGCACGACACAGACGAGGAGTCGTCTTCGTTGACGGACAGCAGCAAGCACGATGACCATCCA
AGGAGTGCAAAAGCTAAGCCCCCGGCATTGAAGCTGGCTCTGGATGACTCCAAGTCGGAACTGGAGCTGA
GTGGCACACCTCAGCCACCGTCGGCGCCAGCTCGAACGCCTTTGCTACGAAAACTGCCGCATCGGGATCG
GTCCGAAAGTCCAATGGTGGACGATGACGCCACAACAGCCAGCGATCATTCCACTGCTAGGTCCACACGT
CGCCGCTGCTCCTCCACGCCCGTTATCGACAGCATACCCAATTCTCCCGCCTCCAGCGAGCACACCGACG
ATCGGAGAGAAACGCGAGCCGCCTCCAAGAAGCTCTTCCTGTCCATTTATGCCATGTTGCTGGACAGCAA
GCATGCGGCTCCCTTTAAGCGTCCCTTCCACGACGAGCACGCCCAGCGACATGCGGATCTATGCCTACGC
CCCATGGATTTCCCCACCATCAAGCGGAACATCGACTCGGGATTCATTCGCAGCTTGAGCGAGCTGCACA
GGGATGTCCTGCTCATGGCCCACAACGTTTTGGTGGCCTACAAACCACACACGGCTCAGCACAAAACGGC
GCGTTTGTTCGTGCAGGACTGTCAGGCGATCAAAGAGTTCTCCCAATTGCCGGACGTGCAGGCAGGGATC
ACGGCCACGCCGGTGAGCAACACGGGAAGCTTGCGAGCGGATAAATCGAGCGGAAGCAAGGCCAGGAGCG
GCTCCCGAAAGAGCCAAAGGCATCAC
