>Addgene plasmid #71012 | pFOSGE_COF4H01 | addgene partial sequence | sequence record 131559 | M13-F20 5'-TGTAAAACGACGGCCAGT-3'
TTTTGACTGATAGTGACCTGTTCGTTGCAACAAATTGATGAGCAATGCTTTTTTATAATGCCAACTTTGT
ACAAAAAAGCAGGCTTCATGTCTGCCGGGGTACAAGCGCGCCTGCAACTGAGCCGCATGCCGCTGGACAC
GTGGTCGAAGCGGGAGCAGCTCATCCTGGCGTCGGCGGTCTCCTGCAGCGGCGACCAGAACTGGATCACG
GTGAGCCGCACGCTGAAGACGATCTGCGGCAATGGCAGCAGTAACCGACCGGCGGACTGGTTCTCGCAGA
AGAACTGTGCCATGCAGTACGGCAATCTGCTGGAGAGCGTGGAGGCCACCAAGCGCAAGAAGCGCAGCAG
CGAAAGCAGTGCCGGCGTCTCCTCGCCGGCCACCGTGGAGACGCCCACAGAATTGCTGCTCCGTCGGCTC
ACGGAGGAGCGTCAGGCGGAGATCAAGGCGCAGATGCGTCAGGATCAGGAGACTTACCGACGCATCCAGC
GGGAGATTGAGTCGCTGCAATCGGACGCGGTGACCGAGCAGGAGCTGCAGGACATGTGGCTGGAGATCGA
GAAGGAGCAGGAGGCGCGCCGCATCGAGGAGATGAAGCTGGAGAATCGCATGCGGGAGCGCGAGCAGCGC
AAGAAGGACCTGGCCAGCAACTGGCGAAACAGCAGTCTAGCCGTCAAGCGTTCCAACCAAGCTGCCGACA
CGACTTCCGTCGATATGGACGTGGAGGACATAAACACCAGTGGCAATGGCAAACAGCAGACGGGTCCTTC
GCCTCTACTCACATCTCTCCTGAAATCGCCCACAGGCAATGCACCTGCAACGCCCACCCCAGGAGGAGCT
GCACCAGCAGCCGGAGGAACTGGCAGCGTGGCCAGGGC
