>Addgene plasmid #71012 | pFOSGE_COF4H01 | addgene partial sequence | sequence record 131560 | M13-Rev 5'-CAGGAAACAGCTATGACC-3'
AATAATGATTTTATTTTGACTGATAGTGACCTGTTCGTTGCAACAAATTGATAAGCAATGCTTTCTTATA
ATGCCAACTTTGTACAAGAAAGCTGGGTCGTGATGCCTTTGGCTCTTTCGGGAGCCGCTCCTGGCCTTGC
TTCCGCTCGATTTATCCGCTCGCAAGCTTCCCGTGTTGCTCACCGGCGTGGCCGTGATCCCTGCCTGCAC
GTCCGGCAATTGGGAGAACTCTTTGATCGCCTGACAGTCCTGCACGAACAAACGCGCCGTTTTGTGCTGA
GCCGTGTGTGGTTTGTAGGCCACCAAAACGTTGTGGGCCATGAGCAGGACATCCCTGTGCAGCTCGCTCA
AGCTGCGAATGAATCCCGAGTCGATGTTCCGCTTGATGGTGGGGAAATCCATGGGGCGTAGGCATAGATC
CGCATGTCGCTGGGCGTGCTCGTCGTGGAAGGGACGCTTAAAGGGAGCCGCATGCTTGCTGTCCAGCAAC
ATGGCATAAATGGACAGGAAGAGCTTCTTGGAGGCGGCTCGCGTTTCTCTCCGATCGTCGGTGTGCTCGC
TGGAGGCGGGAGAATTGGGTATGCTGTCGATAACGGGCGTGGAGGAGCAGCGGCGACGTGTGGACCTAGC
AGTGGAATGATCGCTGGCTGTTGTGGCGTCATCGTCCACCATTGGACTTTCGGACCGATCCCGATGCGGC
AGTTTTCGTAGCAAAGGCGTTCGAGCTGGCGCCGACGGTGGCTGAGGTGTGCCACTCAGCTCCAGTTCCG
ACTTGGAGTCATCCAGAGCCAGCTTCAATG
