[The description below was written by a language model from this plasmid's Addgene catalogue record.]
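Description:
pFOSGE_COF4H01 is a Gateway entry clone built on the Invitrogen pDONR221 donor backbone and carrying the coding region of the Drosophila melanogaster gene Brd8 (also annotated as CG14514, dBrd8), corresponding to the transcript FBtr0085394. The insert is about 2.6 kb and was introduced by Gateway recombination. In a pDONR221-derived entry clone this normally means that a BP reaction has replaced the donor vector's counter-selection cassette with the gene of interest, leaving it flanked by attL sites. The record provides no feature table, so the exact junctions and the presence or absence of start and stop codons are not stated. The plasmid is maintained at high copy number in standard E. coli cloning strains under kanamycin selection. M13 forward and reverse primer sites on either side of the insert are used for sequence verification.

As an entry clone, the construct has no promoter intended to drive Brd8 expression and no tags or reporters are recorded. It serves as a shuttle from which the open reading frame can be moved by LR recombination into any compatible Gateway destination vector, which then supplies the promoter, fusion partners and host-specific elements. The clone comes from a collection assembled for a study of how transcriptional regulators fall into diverse groups with context-dependent regulatory functions. This suggests it serves as a source of the fly Brd8 sequence for building expression or fusion constructs for functional assays of transcriptional regulators, although the record itself states its purpose only as a Gateway entry clone.
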