Addgene plasmid #71012: pFOSGE_COF4H01
Purpose: Gateway entry clone
Depositing lab: Alexander Stark. Depositing organization: Research Institute of Molecular Pathology (IMP). Publication: Transcriptional regulators form diverse groups with context-dependent regulatory functions. Stampfel G, Kazmar T, Frank O, Wienerroither S, Reiter F, Stark A. Nature. 2015 Nov 9. doi: 10.1038/nature15545. PubMed 26550828.
Backbone
  Vector backbone: pDONR221
  Backbone manufacturer: Invitrogen
  Backbone size w/o insert (bp): 4762
  Vector type: Gateway entry vector
Growth in bacteria
  Bacterial resistance: Kanamycin, 50 μg/mL
  Growth temperature: 37°C
  Growth strain: DH5alpha
  Copy number: High Copy
Gene/Insert
  Gene/Insert name: Brd8 (alt names: FBgn0039654; CG14514, FBtr0085394)
  Species: D. melanogaster (fly)
  Insert size (bp): 2616
  Entrez Gene: Brd8 (a.k.a. CG14514, dBrd8, Dmel\CG14514)
  Cloning method: Gateway Cloning
  Sequencing primers: 5′ M13-F20; 3′ M13R
Terms and licenses: Academic/Nonprofit Terms; Industry Terms: Not Available to Industry
How to cite: pFOSGE_COF4H01 was a gift from Alexander Stark (Addgene plasmid # 71012 ; http://n2t.net/addgene:71012 ; RRID:Addgene_71012)
